>Addgene plasmid #58690 | mV-RsLP-LOV_367 | depositor full sequence | sequence record 90696 | mV-RsLP-LOV_367
GACGGATCGGGAGATCTCCCGATCCCCTATGGTGCACTCTCAGTACAATCTGCTCTGATGCCGCATAGTT
AAGCCAGTATCTGCTCCCTGCTTGTGTGTTGGAGGTCGCTGAGTAGTGCGCGAGCAAAATTTAAGCTACA
ACAAGGCAAGGCTTGACCGACAATTGCATGAAGAATCTGCTTAGGGTTAGGCGTTTTGCGCTGCTTCGCG
ATGTACGGGCCAGATATACGCGTTGACATTGATTATTGACTAGTTATTAATAGTAATCAATTACGGGGTC
ATTAGTTCATAGCCCATATATGGAGTTCCGCGTTACATAACTTACGGTAAATGGCCCGCCTGGCTGACCG
CCCAACGACCCCCGCCCATTGACGTCAATAATGACGTATGTTCCCATAGTAACGCCAATAGGGACTTTCC
ATTGACGTCAATGGGTGGAGTATTTACGGTAAACTGCCCACTTGGCAGTACATCAAGTGTATCATATGCC
AAGTACGCCCCCTATTGACGTCAATGACGGTAAATGGCCCGCCTGGCATTATGCCCAGTACATGACCTTA
TGGGACTTTCCTACTTGGCAGTACATCTACGTATTAGTCATCGCTATTACCATGGTGATGCGGTTTTGGC
AGTACATCAATGGGCGTGGATAGCGGTTTGACTCACGGGGATTTCCAAGTCTCCACCCCATTGACGTCAA
TGGGAGTTTGTTTTGGCACCAAAATCAACGGGACTTTCCAAAATGTCGTAACAACTCCGCCCCATTGACG
CAAATGGGCGGTAGGCGTGTACGGTGGGAGGTCTATATAAGCAGAGCTCTCTGGCTAACTAGAGAACCCA
CTGCTTACTGGCTTATCGAAATTAATACGACTCACTATAGGGAGACCCAAGCTGGCTAGCGGCGCCGGTA
CCGGTAGCATGGTGAGCAAGGGCGAGGAGCTGTTCACCGGGGTGGTGCCCATCCTGGTCGAGCTGGACGG
CGACGTAAACGGCCACAAGTTCAGCGTGTCCGGCGAGGGCGAGGGCGATGCCACCTACGGCAAGCTGACC
CTGAAGCTGATCTGCACCACCGGCAAGCTGCCCGTGCCCTGGCCCACCCTCGTGACCACCCTGGGCTACG
GCCTGCAGTGCTTCGCCCGCTACCCCGACCACATGAAGCAGCACGACTTCTTCAAGTCCGCCATGCCCGA
AGGCTACGTCCAGGAGCGCACCATCTTCTTCAAGGACGACGGCAACTACAAGACCCGCGCCGAGGTGAAG
TTCGAGGGCGACACCCTGGTGAACCGCATCGAGCTGAAGGGCATCGACTTCAAGGAGGACGGCAACATCC
TGGGGCACAAGCTGGAGTACAACTACAACAGCCACAACGTCTATATCACCGCCGACAAGCAGAAGAACGG
CATCAAGGCCAACTTCAAGATCCGCCACAACATCGAGGACGGCGGCGTGCAGCTCGCCGACCACTACCAG
CAGAACACCCCCATCGGCGACGGCCCCGTGCTGCTGCCCGACAACCACTACCTGAGCTACCAGTCCAAAC
TGAGCAAAGACCCCAACGAGAAGCGCGATCACATGGTCCTGCTGGAGTTCGTGACCGCCGCCGGGATCAC
TCTCGGCATGGACGAGCTGTACAAGGGCAGTTCAGGATCATCCGGTGCCATGGATCAGAAGCAGTTTGAG
AAGATTAGAGCTGTGTTTGACAGGTCAGGGGTCGCACTGACCCTCGTTGACATGTCCCTGCCAGAGCAAC
CCCTGGTGCTCGCCAACCCTCCATTTCTGAGAATGACTGGCTATACTGAGGGCCAGATCCTGGGATTCAA
CTGCAGATTTCTCCAGAGAGGCGACGAAAATGCTCAGGCACGGGCTGACATCAGAGATGCCCTCAAGCTC
GGAAGGGAGCTCCAGGTGGTCCTCCGCAATTACAGAGCCAACGATGAACCATTTGACAATCTGCTGTTCC
TGCACCCTGTCGGTGGCAGACCCGACGCTCCTGACTACTTCCTCGGTTCTCAGTTCGAGCTGGGTAGAAG
CGGAAATAGCGAAGAGGCAGCCGCAGCTGGACACGCAGGGGCACTGACTGGGGAGCTCGCCAGAATAGGA
ACTGTGGCTGCTCGGCTCGAAATGGACAGTCGGAGACATCTGGCACAAGCTGCTGCAGCCCTGGTGAGGG
CCTGGGAAAGAAGGGGTCCCGGATAAAAGCTTGATCCGGCTGCTAACAAAGCGGATCCGAGCTCGGTACC
AAGCTTAAGTTTAAACCGCTGATCAGCCTCGACTGTGCCTTCTAGTTGCCAGCCATCTGTTGTTTGCCCC
TCCCCCGTGCCTTCCTTGACCCTGGAAGGTGCCACTCCCACTGTCCTTTCCTAATAAAATGAGGAAATTG
CATCGCATTGTCTGAGTAGGTGTCATTCTATTCTGGGGGGTGGGGTGGGGCAGGACAGCAAGGGGGAGGA
TTGGGAAGACAATAGCAGGCATGCTGGGGATGCGGTGGGCTCTATGGCTTCTGAGGCGGAAAGAACCAGC
TGGGGCTCTAGGGGGTATCCCC
[124 nt withheld, positions 2543-2666]
C
[91 nt withheld, positions 2668-2758]
A
[49 nt withheld, positions 2760-2808]
CCTTTGACGTTGGAGTCCACGTTCTTT
[37 nt withheld, positions 2836-2872]
ACCCTATCTCGGTCTATTCTTTTGATTTATAAGGGATTTTGCCGATTTCGGCCTATTGGTTAAAAAATGA
GCTGATTTAACAAAAATTTAACGCGAATTAATTCTGTGGAATGTGTGTCAGTTAGGGTGTGGAAAGTCCC
CAGGCTCCCCAGCAGGCAGAAGTATGCAAAGCATGCATCTCAATTAGTCAGCAACCAGGTGTGGAAAGTC
CCCAGGCTCCCCAGCAGGCAGAAGTATGCAAAGCATGCATCTCAATTAGTCAGCAACCATAGTCCCGCCC
CTAACTCCGCCCATCCCGCCCCTAACTCCGCCCAGTTCCGCCCATTCTCCGCCCCATGGCTGACTAATTT
TTTTTATTTATGCAGAGGCCGAGGCCGCCTCTGCCTCTGAGCTATTCCAGAAGTAGTGAGGAGGCTTTTT
TGGAGGCCTAGGCTTTTGCAAAAAGCTCCCGGGAGCTTGTATATCCATTTTCGGATCTGATCAAGAGACA
GGATGAGGATCGTTTCGCATGATTGAACAAGATGGATTGCACGCAGGTTCTCCGGCCGCTTGGGTGGAGA
GGCTATTCGGCTATGACTGGGCACAACAGACAATCGGCTGCTCTGATGCCGCCGTGTTCCGGCTGTCAGC
GCAGGGGCGCCCGGTTCTTTTTGTCAAGACCGACCTGTCCGGTGCCCTGAATGAACTGCAGGACGAGGCA
GCGCGGCTATCGTGGCTGGCCACGACGGGCGTTCCTTGCGCAGCTGTGCTCGACGTTGTCACTGAAGCGG
GAAGGGACTGGCTGCTATTGGGCGAAGTGCCGGGGCAGGATCTCCTGTCATCTCACCTTGCTCCTGCCGA
GAAAGTATCCATCATGGCTGATGCAATGCGGCGGCTGCATACGCTTGATCCGGCTACCTGCCCATTCGAC
CACCAAGCGAAACATCGCATCGAGCGAGCACGTACTCGGATGGAAGCCGGTCTTGTCGATCAGGATGATC
TGGACGAAGAGCATCAGGGGCTCGCGCCAGCCGAACTGTTCGCCAGGCTCAAGGCGCGCATGCCCGACGG
CGAGGATCTCGTCGTGACCCATGGCGATGCCTGCTTGCCGAATATCATGGTGGAAAATGGCCGCTTTTCT
GGATTCATCGACTGTGGCCGGCTGGGTGTGGCGGACCGCTATCAGGACATAGCGTTGGCTACCCGTGATA
TTGCTGAAGAGCTTGGCGGCGAATGGGCTGACCGCTTCCTCGTGCTTTACGGTATCGCCGCTCCCGATTC
GCAGCGCATCGCCTTCTATCGCCTTCTTGACGAGTTCTTCTGAGCGGGACTCTGGGGTTCGAAATGACCG
ACCAAGCGACGCCCAACCTGCCATCACGAGATTTCGATTCCACCGCCGCCTTCTATGAAAGGTTGGGCTT
CGGAATCGTTTTCCGGGACGCCGGCTGGATGATCCTCCAGCGCGGGGATCTCATGCTGGAGTTCTTCGCC
CACCCCAACTTGTTTATTGCAGCTTATAATGGTTACAAATAAAGCAATAGCATCACAAATTTCACAAATA
AAGCATTTTTTTCACTGCATTCTAGTTGTGGTTTGTCCAAACTCATCAATGTATCTTATCATGTCTGTAT
ACCGTCGACCTCTAGCTAGAGCTTGGCGTAATCATGGTCATAGCTGTTTCCTGTGTGAAATTGTTATCCG
CTCACAATTCCACACAACATACGAGCCGGAAGCATAAAGTGTAAAGCCTGGGGTGCCTAATGAGTGAGCT
AACTCACATTAATTGCGTTGCGCTCACTGCCCGCTTTCCAGTCGGGAAACCTGTCGTGCCAGCTGCATTA
ATGAATCGGCCAACGCGCGGGGAGAGGCGGTTTGCGTATTGGGCGCTCTTCCGCTTCCTCGCTCACTGAC
TCGCTGCGCTCGGTCGTTCGGCTGCGGCGAGCGGTATCAGCTCACTCAAAGGCGGTAATACGGTTATCCA
CAGAATCAGGGGATAACGCAGGAAAGAACATGTGAGCAAAAGGCCAGCAAAAGGCCAGGAACCGTAAAAA
GGCCGCGTTGCTGGCGTTTTTCCATAGGCTCCGCCCCCCTGACGAGCATCACAAAAATCGACGCTCAAGT
CAGAGGTGGCGAAACCCGACAGGACTATAAAGATACCAGGCGTTTCCCCCTGGAAGCTCCCTCGTGCGCT
CTCCTGTTCCGACCCTGCCGCTTACCGGATACCTGTCCGCCTTTCTCCCTTCGGGAAGCGTGGCGCTTTC
TCATAGCTCACGCTGTAGGTATCTCAGTTCGGTGTAGGTCGTTCGCTCCAAGCTGGGCTGTGTGCACGAA
CCCCCCGTTCAGCCCGACCGCTGCGCCTTATCCGGTAACTATCGTCTTGAGTCCAACCCGGTAAGACACG
ACTTATCGCCACTGGCAGCAGCCACTGGTAACAGGATTAGCAGAGCGAGGTATGTAGGCGGTGCTACAGA
GTTCTTGAAGTGGTGGCCTAACTACGGCTACACTAGAAGAACAGTATTTGGTATCTGCGCTCTGCTGAAG
CCAGTTACCTTCGGAAAAAGAGTTGGTAGCTCTTGATCCGGCAAACAAACCACCGCTGGTAGCGGTTTTT
TTGTTTGCAAGCAGCAGATTACGCGCAGAAAAAAAGGATCTCAAGAAGATCCTTTGATCTTTTCTACGGG
GTCTGACGCTCAGTGGAACGAAAACTCACGTTAAGGGATTTTGGTCATGAGATTATCAAAAAGGATCTTC
ACCTAGATCCTTTTAAATTAAAAATGAAGTTTTAAATCAATCTAAAGTATATATGAGTAAACTTGGTCTG
ACAGTTACCAATGCTTAATCAGTGAGGCACCTATCTCAGCGATCTGTCTATTTCGTTCATCCATAGTTGC
CTGACTCCCCGTCGTGTAGATAACTACGATACGGGAGGGCTTACCATCTGGCCCCAGTGCTGCAATGATA
CCGCGAGACCCACGCTCACCGGCTCCAGATTTATCAGCAATAAACCAGCCAGCCGGAAGGGCCGAGCGCA
GAAGTGGTCCTGCAACTTTATCCGCCTCCATCCAGTCTATTAATTGTTGCCGGGAAGCTAGAGTAAGTAG
TTCGCCAGTTAATAGTTTGCGCAACGTTGTTGCCATTGCTACAGGCATCGTGGTGTCACGCTCGTCGTTT
GGTATGGCTTCATTCAGCTCCGGTTCCCAACGATCAAGGCGAGTTACATGATCCCCCATGTTGTGCAAAA
AAGCGGTTAGCTCCTTCGGTCCTCCGATCGTTGTCAGAAGTAAGTTGGCCGCAGTGTTATCACTCATGGT
TATGGCAGCACTGCATAATTCTCTTACTGTCATGCCATCCGTAAGATGCTTTTCTGTGACTGGTGAGTAC
TCAACCAAGTCATTCTGAGAATAGTGTATGCGGCGACCGAGTTGCTCTTGCCCGGCGTCAATACGGGATA
ATACCGCGCCACATAGCAGAACTTTAAAAGTGCTCATCATTGGAAAACGTTCTTCGGGGCGAAAACTCTC
AAGGATCTTACCGCTGTTGAGATCCAGTTCGATGTAACCCACTCGTGCACCCAACTGATCTTCAGCATCT
TTTACTTTCACCAGCGTTTCTGGGTGAGCAAAAACAGGAAGGCAAAATGCCGCAAAAAAGGGAATAAGGG
CGACACGGAAATGTTGAATACTCATACTCTTCCTTTTTCAATATTATTGAAGCATTTATCAGGGTTATTG
TCTCATGAGCGGATACATATTTGAATGTATTTAGAAAAATAAACAAATAGGGGTTCCGCGCACATTTCCC
CGAAAAGTGCCACCTGACGTC
Features (pLannotate 1.2.2; 20 found; start..end, strand, type, name):
     28..80      -  misc_feature   bom (fragment): basis of mobility region from pBR322
    235..614     +  enhancer       CMV enhancer: human cytomegalovirus immediate early enhancer
    615..818     +  promoter       CMV promoter: human cytomegalovirus (CMV) immediate early promoter
    814..847     +  LTR            5' LTR (truncated) (fragment): truncated 5' long terminal repeat (LTR) from HIV-1
    863..881     +  promoter       T7 promoter: promoter for bacteriophage T7 RNA polymerase
    919..1635    +  CDS            mVenus: mVenus is a basic (constitutively fluorescent) yellow fluorescent protein published in 2006, derived from Aequorea victoria. It is reported to be a rapidly-maturing monomer with moderate acid sensitivity.
   2273..2497    +  polyA_signal   bGH poly(A) signal: bovine growth hormone polyadenylation signal
   2501..2522    +  promoter       SV40 promoter (fragment): SV40 enhancer and early promoter
   2543..2971    +  rep_origin     f1 ori (sequence partly withheld): f1 bacteriophage origin of replication; arrow indicates direction of (+) strand synthesis
   2985..3314    +  promoter       SV40 promoter: SV40 enhancer and early promoter
   3381..4172    +  CDS            neo: KKA2_KLEPN - Also known as kan, nptII. Experimental evidence at protein level: Swiss-Prot protein existence level 1. Resistance to kanamycin, neomycin, paromomycin, ribostamycin, butirosin and gentamicin B. From Klebsiella pneumoniae.
   4196..4354    +  CDS            ble (fragment): BLE_KLEPN - Experimental evidence at protein level: Swiss-Prot protein existence level 1. Binding protein with a strong affinity to the bleomycin family of antibiotics. Binds to CL990; an antimitotic-antibiotic compound. From Klebsiella pneumoniae.
   4349..4470    +  polyA_signal   SV40 poly(A) signal: SV40 polyadenylation signal
   4543..4559    -  protein_bind   lac operator: The lac repressor binds to the lac operator to inhibit transcription in E. coli. This inhibition can be relieved by adding lactose or isopropyl-β-D-thiogalactopyranoside (IPTG). lac repressor encoded by lacI
   4567..4597    -  promoter       lac promoter: promoter for the E. coli lac operon
   4612..4633    -  protein_bind   CAP binding site: CAP binding activates transcription in the presence of cAMP. E. coli catabolite activator protein
   4646..4738    -  CDS            lacI (fragment): lac repressor; lacI; The lac repressor binds to the lac operator to inhibit transcription in E. coli. This inhibition can be relieved by adding lactose or isopropyl-β-D-thiogalactopyranoside (IPTG).
   4921..5506    -  rep_origin     ori: high-copy-number ColE1/pMB1/pBR322/pUC origin of replication
   5677..6537    -  CDS            AmpR: β-lactamase; bla; confers resistance to ampicillin, carbenicillin, and related antibiotics
   6538..6642    -  promoter       AmpR promoter: bla
