[The description below was written by a language model from this plasmid's Addgene catalogue record and pLannotate feature annotations shown in this document.]
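Description:
mV-RsLP-LOV_367 is a mammalian expression plasmid of 6,673 nt built on the pcDNA3.1(-) backbone. It encodes a fusion of the yellow fluorescent protein mVenus to the light-oxygen-voltage (LOV) sensing domain of RsLP, a protein from Rhodobacter sphaeroides ATCC 17025. Transcription in mammalian cells is driven by the human cytomegalovirus immediate early enhancer and promoter and is terminated by the bovine growth hormone polyadenylation signal. A T7 promoter sits just upstream of the coding region, which could support in vitro transcription. The automated annotation identifies only the mVenus open reading frame. The roughly 640 nt between its end and the bGH signal is unannotated and presumably carries the LOV domain, which would place mVenus at the N-terminus, consistent with the construct's name. The record does not describe any linker or additional tags.

The plasmid is propagated in E. coli through a high-copy ColE1/pUC-type origin, with selection by ampicillin resistance from β-lactamase under its own promoter. An f1 origin is also present. For selection in mammalian cells, an SV40 enhancer/early promoter drives the neomycin phosphotransferase gene, followed by an SV40 polyadenylation signal. The remaining short annotated hits (bom, HIV-1 LTR, ble, lacI and lac promoter/operator) are fragments or backbone remnants with no evident functional role.

The plasmid was deposited with a study on light-controlled activation of engineered receptor tyrosine kinases, in which LOV domains act as blue-light-responsive modules. The fluorescent fusion would allow expression of the isolated RsLP LOV domain to be visualised in mammalian cells, although the record does not state the exact experimental use.
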