Addgene plasmid #58690: mV-RsLP-LOV_367
Purpose: Expresses mVenus-fusion protein of RsLP-LOV domain (Rhodobacter sphaeroides ATCC 17025 protein)
Depositing lab: Harald Janovjak. Depositing organization: Institute of Science and Technology Austria (I.S.T. Austria). Publication: Spatio-temporally precise activation of engineered receptor tyrosine kinases by light. Grusch M, Schelch K, Riedler R, Reichhart E, Differ C, Berger W, Ingles-Prieto A, Janovjak H. EMBO J. 2014 Jul 1. pii: e201387695. 10.15252/embj.201387695 PubMed 24986882.
Backbone
  Vector backbone: pcDNA3.1-
  Vector type: Mammalian Expression
Growth in bacteria
  Bacterial resistance: Ampicillin, 100 μg/mL
  Growth temperature: 37°C
  Growth strain: XL10 Gold
  Copy number: Unknown
Gene/Insert
  Gene/Insert name: mV-RsLP-LOV
Terms and licenses: Academic/Nonprofit Terms; Industry Terms: Not Available to Industry
How to cite: mV-RsLP-LOV_367 was a gift from Harald Janovjak (Addgene plasmid # 58690 ; http://n2t.net/addgene:58690 ; RRID:Addgene_58690)
