>Addgene plasmid #58690 | mV-RsLP-LOV_367 | addgene partial sequence | sequence record 93692 | CMV-F 5'-CGCAAATGGGCGGTAGGCGTG-3'
CTCTCTGGCTAACTAGAGAACCCACTGCTTACTGGCTTATCGAAATTAATACGACTCACTATAGGGAGAC
CCAAGCTGGCTAGCGGCGCCGGTACCGGTAGCATGGTGAGCAAGGGCGAGGAGCTGTTCACCGGGGTGGT
GCCCATCCTGGTCGAGCTGGACGGCGACGTAAACGGCCACAAGTTCAGCGTGTCCGGCGAGGGCGAGGGC
GATGCCACCTACGGCAAGCTGACCCTGAAGCTGATCTGCACCACCGGCAAGCTGCCCGTGCCCTGGCCCA
CCCTCGTGACCACCCTGGGCTACGGCCTGCAGTGCTTCGCCCGCTACCCCGACCACATGAAGCAGCACGA
CTTCTTCAAGTCCGCCATGCCCGAAGGCTACGTCCAGGAGCGCACCATCTTCTTCAAGGACGACGGCAAC
TACAAGACCCGCGCCGAGGTGAAGTTCGAGGGCGACACCCTGGTGAACCGCATCGAGCTGAAGGGCATCG
ACTTCAAGGAGGACGGCAACATCCTGGGGCACAAGCTGGAGTACAACTACAACAGCCACAACGTCTATAT
CACCGCCGACAAGCAGAAGAACGGCATCAAGGCCAACTTCAAGATCCGCCACAACATCGAGGACGGCGGC
GTGCAGCTCGCCGACCACTACCAGCAGAACACCCCCATCGGCGACGGCCCCGTGCTGCTGCCCGACAACC
ACTACCTGAGCTACCAGTCCAAACTGAGCAAAGACCCCAACGAGAAGCGCGATCACATGGTCCTGCTGGA
GTTCGTGACCGCCGCCGGGATCACTCTCGGCATGGACGA
