>Addgene plasmid #58690 | mV-RsLP-LOV_367 | addgene partial sequence | sequence record 93703 | BGH-rev 5'-TAGAAGGCACAGTCGAGG-3'
CGAGCTCGGATCCGCTTTGTTAGCAGCCGGATCAAGCTTTTATCCGGGACCCCTTCTTTCCCAGGCCCTC
ACCAGGGCTGCAGCAGCTTGTGCCAGATGTCTCCGACTGTCCATTTCGAGCCGAGCAGCCACAGTTCCTA
TTCTGGCGAGCTCCCCAGTCAGTGCCCCTGCGTGTCCAGCTGCGGCTGCCTCTTCGCTATTTCCGCTTCT
ACCCAGCTCGAACTGAGAACCGAGGAAGTAGTCAGGAGCGTCGGGTCTGCCACCGACAGGGTGCAGGAAC
AGCAGATTGTCAAATGGTTCATCGTTGGCTCTGTAATTGCGGAGGACCACCTGGAGCTCCCTTCCGAGCT
TGAGGGCATCTCTGATGTCAGCCCGTGCCTGAGCATTTTCGTCGCCTCTCTGGAGAAATCTGCAGTTGAA
TCCCAGGATCTGGCCCTCAGTATAGCCAGTCATTCTCAGAAATGGAGGGTTGGCGAGCACCAGGGGTTGC
TCTGGCAGGGACATGTCAACGAGGGTCAGTGCGACCCCTGACCTGTCAAACACAGCTCTAATCTTCTCAA
ACTGCTTCTGATCCATGGCACCGGATGATCCTGAACTGCCCTTGTACAGCTCGTCCATGCCGAGAGTGAT
CCCGGCGGCGGTCACGAACTCCAGCAGGACCATGTGATCGCGCTTCTCGTTGGGGTCTTTGCTCAGTTTG
GACTGGTAGCTCAGGTAGTGGTTGTCGGGCAGCAGCACGGGGCCGTCGCCGATGGGGGTGTTCTGCTGGT
AGTGGTCGGCGAGCTGCACGCCGCCGTCCTCGATGTTGTGGCGGATCTTGAAGTTGGCCTTGATGCCGTT
CTTCTGCTTGTCGGCGGTGATATAGACGTTGTGGCTGTTGTAGTTGTACTCCAGCTTGTGCC
